>Addgene plasmid #87950 | pBbA5c-MevT-MBI (JBEI-3085) | addgene full sequence | sequence record 211524 | Addgene NGS Result
TTTGTTGGTGTGGTATTAAAGGAAGACTTAGGCCGCAAAAGCAACAACAATTACACAATACAAACTTGCA
AATGACTGAACTAAAAAAACAAAAGACCGCTGAACAAAAAACCAGACCTCAAAATGTCGGTATTAAAGGT
ATCCAAATTTACATCCCAACTCAATGTGTCAACCAATCTGAGCTAGAGAAATTTGATGGCGTTTCTCAAG
GTAAATACACAATTGGTCTGGGCCAAACCAACATGTCTTTTGTCAATGACAGAGAAGATATCTACTCGAT
GTCCCTAACTGTTTTGTCTAAGTTGATCAAGAGTTACAACATCGACACCAACAAAATTGGTAGATTAGAA
GTCGGTACTGAAACTCTGATTGACAAGTCCAAGTCTGTCAAGTCTGTCTTGATGCAATTGTTTGGTGAAA
ACACTGACGTCGAAGGTATTGACACGCTTAATGCCTGTTACGGTGGTACCAACGCGTTGTTCAACTCTTT
GAACTGGATTGAATCTAACGCATGGGATGGTAGAGACGCCATTGTAGTTTGCGGTGATATTGCCATCTAC
GATAAGGGTGCCGCAAGACCAACCGGTGGTGCCGGTACTGTTGCTATGTGGATCGGTCCTGATGCTCCAA
TTGTATTTGACTCTGTAAGAGCTTCTTACATGGAACACGCCTACGATTTTTACAAGCCAGATTTCACCAG
CGAATATCCTTACGTCGATGGTCATTTTTCATTAACTTGTTACGTCAAGGCTCTTGATCAAGTTTACAAG
AGTTATTCCAAGAAGGCTATTTCTAAAGGGTTGGTTAGCGATCCCGCTGGTTCGGATGCTTTGAACGTTT
TGAAATATTTCGACTACAACGTTTTCCATGTTCCAACCTGTAAATTGGTCACAAAATCATACGGTAGATT
ACTATATAACGATTTCAGAGCCAATCCTCAATTGTTCCCAGAAGTTGACGCCGAATTAGCTACTCGCGAT
TATGACGAATCTTTAACCGATAAGAACATTGAAAAAACTTTTGTTAATGTTGCTAAGCCATTCCACAAAG
AGAGAGTTGCCCAATCTTTGATTGTTCCAACAAACACAGGTAACATGTACACCGCATCTGTTTATGCCGC
CTTTGCATCTCTATTAAACTATGTTGGATCTGACGACTTACAAGGCAAGCGTGTTGGTTTATTTTCTTAC
GGTTCCGGTTTAGCTGCATCTCTATATTCTTGCAAAATTGTTGGTGACGTCCAACATATTATCAAGGAAT
TAGATATTACTAACAAATTAGCCAAGAGAATCACCGAAACTCCAAAGGATTACGAAGCTGCCATCGAATT
GAGAGAAAATGCCCATTTGAAGAAGAACTTCAAACCTCAAGGTTCCATTGAGCATTTGCAAAGTGGTGTT
TACTACTTGACCAACATCGATGACAAATTTAGAAGATCCTACGATGTTAAAAAATGAGGATCTAAAATAA
GGAGGATTACACTATGGTTTTAACCAATAAAACAGTCATTTCTGGATCGAAAGTCAAAAGTTTATCATCT
GCGCAATCGAGCTCATCAGGACCTTCATCATCTAGTGAGGAAGATGATTCCCGCGATATTGAAAGCTTGG
ATAAGAAAATACGTCCTTTAGAAGAATTAGAAGCATTATTAAGTAGTGGAAATACAAAACAATTGAAGAA
CAAAGAGGTCGCTGCCTTGGTTATTCACGGTAAGTTACCTTTGTACGCTTTGGAGAAAAAATTAGGTGAT
ACTACGAGAGCGGTTGCGGTACGTAGGAAGGCTCTTTCAATTTTGGCAGAAGCTCCTGTATTAGCATCTG
ATCGTTTACCATATAAAAATTATGACTACGACCGCGTATTTGGCGCTTGTTGTGAAAATGTTATAGGTTA
CATGCCTTTGCCCGTTGGTGTTATAGGCCCCTTGGTTATCGATGGTACATCTTATCATATACCAATGGCA
ACTACAGAGGGTTGTTTGGTAGCTTCTGCCATGCGTGGCTGTAAGGCAATCAATGCTGGCGGTGGTGCAA
CAACTGTTTTAACTAAGGATGGTATGACAAGAGGCCCAGTAGTCCGTTTCCCAACTTTGAAAAGATCCGG
TGCCTGTAAGATATGGTTAGACTCAGAAGAGGGACAAAACGCAATTAAAAAAGCTTTTAACTCTACATCA
AGATTTGCACGTCTGCAACATATTCAAACTTGTCTAGCAGGAGATTTACTCTTCATGAGATTTAGAACAA
CTACTGGTGACGCAATGGGTATGAATATGATTTCTAAAGGTGTCGAATACTCATTAAAGCAAATGGTAGA
AGAGTATGGCTGGGAAGATATGGAGGTTGTCTCCGTTTCTGGTAACTACTGTACCGACAAAAAACCAGCT
GCCATCAACTGGATCGAAGGTCGTGGTAAGAGTGTCGTCGCAGAAGCTACTATTCCTGGTGATGTTGTCA
GAAAAGTGTTAAAAAGTGATGTTTCCGCATTGGTTGAGTTGAACATTGCTAAGAATTTGGTTGGATCTGC
AATGGCTGGGTCTGTTGGTGGATTTAACGCACATGCAGCTAATTTAGTGACAGCTGTTTTCTTGGCATTA
GGACAAGATCCTGCACAAAATGTTGAAAGTTCCAACTGTATAACATTGATGAAAGAAGTGGACGGTGATT
TGAGAATTTCCGTATCCATGCCATCCATCGAAGTAGGTACCATCGGTGGTGGTACTGTTCTAGAACCACA
AGGTGCCATGTTGGACTTATTAGGTGTAAGAGGCCCGCATGCTACCGCTCCTGGTACCAACGCACGTCAA
TTAGCAAGAATAGTTGCCTGTGCCGTCTTGGCAGGTGAATTATCCTTATGTGCTGCCCTAGCAGCCGGCC
ATTTGGTTCAAAGTCATATGACCCACAACAGGAAACCTGCTGAACCAACAAAACCTAACAATTTGGACGC
CACTGATATAAATCGTTTGAAAGATGGGTCCGTCACCTGCATTAAATCCTGAGGATCTAGGAGGTTAATT
GGATGTCATTACCGTTCTTAACTTCTGCACCGGGAAAGGTTATTATTTTTGGTGAACACTCTGCTGTGTA
CAACAAGCCTGCCGTCGCTGCTAGTGTGTCTGCGTTGAGAACCTACCTGCTAATAAGCGAGTCATCTGCA
CCAGATACTATTGAATTGGACTTCCCGGACATTAGCTTTAATCATAAGTGGTCCATCAATGATTTCAATG
CCATCACCGAGGATCAAGTAAACTCCCAAAAATTGGCCAAGGCTCAACAAGCCACCGATGGCTTGTCTCA
GGAACTCGTTAGTCTTTTGGACCCGTTGTTAGCTCAACTATCCGAATCCTTCCACTACCATGCAGCGTTT
TGTTTCCTGTATATGTTTGTTTGCCTATGCCCCCATGCCAAGAATATTAAGTTTTCTTTAAAGTCTACTT
TACCCATCGGTGCTGGGTTGGGCTCAAGCGCCTCTATTTCTGTATCACTGGCCTTAGCTATGGCCTACTT
GGGGGGGTTAATAGGATCTAATGACTTGGAAAAGCTGTCAGAAAACGATAAGCATATAGTGAATCAATGG
GCCTTCATAGGTGAAAAGTGTATTCACGGTACCCCTTCAGGAATAGATAACGCTGTGGCCACTTATGGTA
ATGCCCTGCTATTTGAAAAAGACTCACATAATGGAACAATAAACACAAACAATTTTAAGTTCTTAGATGA
TTTCCCAGCCATTCCAATGATCCTAACCTATACTAGGATTCCAAGGTCTACAAAAGACCTTGTTGCTCGC
GTTCGTGTGTTGGTCACCGAGAAATTTCCTGAAGTTATGAAGCCAATTCTAGATGCCATGGGTGAATGTG
CCCTACAAGGCTTAGAGATCATGACTAAGTTAAGTAAATGTAAAGGCACCGATGACGAGGCTGTAGAAAC
TAATAATGAACTGTATGAACAACTATTGGAATTGATAAGAATAAATCATGGACTGCTTGTCTCAATCGGT
GTTTCTCATCCTGGATTAGAACTTATTAAAAATCTGAGCGATGATTTGAGAATTGGCTCCACAAAACTTA
CCGGTGCTGGTGGCGGCGGTTGCTCTTTGACTTTGTTACGAAGAGACATTACTCAAGAGCAAATTGACAG
CTTCAAAAAGAAATTGCAAGATGATTTTAGTTACGAGACATTTGAAACAGACTTGGGTGGGACTGGCTGC
TGTTTGTTAAGCGCAAAAAATTTGAATAAAGACCTTAAAATCAAATCCCTAGTATTCCAATTATTTGAAA
ATAAAACTACCACAAAGCAACAAATTGACGATCTATTATTGCCAGGAAACACGAATTTACCATGGACTTC
ATAGGGATCTTAAGGAGGATACCCTATGTCAGAGTTGAGAGCCTTCAGTGCCCCAGGGAAAGCGTTACTA
GCTGGTGGATATTTAGTTTTAGATACAAAATATGAAGCATTTGTAGTCGGATTATCGGCAAGAATGCATG
CTGTAGCCCATCCTTACGGTTCATTGCAAGGGTCTGATAAGTTTGAAGTGCGTGTGAAAAGTAAACAATT
TAAAGATGGGGAGTGGCTGTACCATATAAGTCCTAAAAGTGGCTTCATTCCTGTTTCGATAGGCGGATCT
AAGAACCCTTTCATTGAAAAAGTTATCGCTAACGTATTTAGCTACTTTAAACCTAACATGGACGACTACT
GCAATAGAAACTTGTTCGTTATTGATATTTTCTCTGATGATGCCTACCATTCTCAGGAGGATAGCGTTAC
CGAACATCGTGGCAACAGAAGATTGAGTTTTCATTCGCACAGAATTGAAGAAGTTCCCAAAACAGGGCTG
GGCTCCTCGGCAGGTTTAGTCACAGTTTTAACTACAGCTTTGGCCTCCTTTTTTGTATCGGACCTGGAAA
ATAATGTAGACAAATATAGAGAAGTTATTCATAATTTAGCACAAGTTGCTCATTGTCAAGCTCAGGGTAA
AATTGGAAGCGGGTTTGATGTAGCGGCGGCAGCATATGGATCTATCAGATATAGAAGATTCCCACCCGCA
TTAATCTCTAATTTGCCAGATATTGGAAGTGCTACTTACGGCAGTAAACTGGCGCATTTGGTTGATGAAG
AAGACTGGAATATTACGATTAAAAGTAACCATTTACCTTCGGGATTAACTTTATGGATGGGCGATATTAA
GAATGGTTCAGAAACAGTAAAACTGGTCCAGAAGGTAAAAAATTGGTATGATTCGCATATGCCAGAAAGC
TTGAAAATATATACAGAACTCGATCATGCAAATTCTAGATTTATGGATGGACTATCTAAACTAGATCGCT
TACACGAGACTCATGACGATTACAGCGATCAGATATTTGAGTCTCTTGAGAGGAATGACTGTACCTGTCA
AAAGTATCCTGAAATCACAGAAGTTAGAGATGCAGTTGCCACAATTAGACGTTCCTTTAGAAAAATAACT
AAAGAATCTGGTGCCGATATCGAACCTCCCGTACAAACTAGCTTATTGGATGATTGCCAGACCTTAAAAG
GAGTTCTTACTTGCTTAATACCTGGTGCTGGTGGTTATGACGCCATTGCAGTGATTACTAAGCAAGATGT
TGATCTTAGGGCTCAAACCGCTAATGACAAAAGATTTTCTAAGGTTCAATGGCTGGATGTAACTCAGGCT
GACTGGGGTGTTAGGAAAGAAAAAGATCCGGAAACTTATCTTGATAAATAGGGATCTAGGAGGATTATGA
GATGACCGTTTACACAGCATCCGTTACCGCACCCGTCAACATCGCAACCCTTAAGTATTGGGGGAAAAGG
GACACGAAGTTGAATCTGCCCACCAATTCGTCCATATCAGTGACTTTATCGCAAGATGACCTCAGAACGT
TGACCTCTGCGGCTACTGCACCTGAGTTTGAACGCGACACTTTGTGGTTAAATGGAGAACCACACAGCAT
CGACAATGAAAGAACTCAAAATTGTCTGCGCGACCTACGCCAATTAAGAAAGGAAATGGAATCGAAGGAC
GCCTCATTGCCCACATTATCTCAATGGAAACTCCACATTGTCTCCGAAAATAACTTTCCTACAGCAGCTG
GTTTAGCTTCCTCCGCTGCTGGCTTTGCTGCATTGGTCTCTGCAATTGCTAAGTTATACCAATTACCACA
GTCAACTTCAGAAATATCTAGAATAGCAAGAAAGGGGTCTGGTTCAGCTTGTAGATCGTTGTTTGGCGGA
TACGTGGCCTGGGAAATGGGAAAAGCTGAAGATGGTCATGATTCCATGGCAGTACAAATCGCAGACAGCT
CTGACTGGCCTCAGATGAAAGCTTGTGTCCTAGTTGTCAGCGATATTAAAAAGGATGTGAGTTCCACTCA
GGGTATGCAATTGACCGTGGCAACCTCCGAACTATTTAAAGAAAGAATTGAACATGTCGTACCAAAGAGA
TTTGAAGTCATGCGTAAAGCCATTGTTGAAAAAGATTTCGCCACCTTTGCAAAGGAAACAATGATGGATT
CCAACTCTTTCCATGCCACATGTTTGGACTCTTTCCCTCCAATATTCTACATGAATGACACTTCCAAGCG
TATCATCAGTTGGTGCCACACCATTAATCAGTTTTACGGAGAAACAATCGTTGCATACACGTTTGATGCA
GGTCCAAATGCTGTGTTGTACTACTTAGCTGAAAATGAGTCGAAACTCTTTGCATTTATCTATAAATTGT
TTGGCTCTGTTCCTGGATGGGACAAGAAATTTACTACTGAGCAGCTTGAGGCTTTCAACCATCAATTTGA
ATCATCTAACTTTACTGCACGTGAATTGGATCTTGAGTTGCAAAAGGATGTTGCCAGAGTGATTTTAACT
CAAGTCGGTTCAGGCCCACAAGAAACAAACGAATCTTTGATTGACGCAAAGACTGGTCTACCAAAGGAAT
AAGGATCTAGGAGGTAATGATAATGCAAACGGAACACGTCATTTTATTGAATGCACAGGGAGTTCCCACG
GGTACGCTGGAAAAGTATGCCGCACACACGGCAGACACCCGCTTACATCTCGCGTTCTCCAGTTGGCTGT
TTAATGCCAAAGGACAATTATTAGTTACCCGCCGCGCACTGAGCAAAAAAGCATGGCCTGGCGTGTGGAC
TAACTCGGTTTGTGGGCACCCACAACTGGGAGAAAGCAACGAAGACGCAGTGATCCGCCGTTGCCGTTAT
GAGCTTGGCGTGGAAATTACGCCTCCTGAATCTATCTATCCTGACTTTCGCTACCGCGCCACCGATCCGA
GTGGCATTGTGGAAAATGAAGTGTGTCCGGTATTTGCCGCACGCACCACTAGTGCGTTACAGATCAATGA
TGATGAAGTGATGGATTATCAATGGTGTGATTTAGCAGATGTATTACACGGTATTGATGCCACGCCGTGG
GCGTTCAGTCCGTGGATGGTGATGCAGGCGACAAATCGCGAAGCCAGAAAACGATTATCTGCATTTACCC
AGCTTAAATAAGGATCCAAGCCTCGAGTAAGGATCTCCAGGCATCAAATAAAACGAAAGGCTCAGTCGAA
AGACTGGGCCTTTCGTTTTATCTGTTGTTTGTCGGTGAACGCTCTCTACTAGAGTCACACTGGCTCACCT
TCGGGTGGGCCTTTCTGCGTTTATACCTAGGGATATATTCCGCTTCCTCGCTCACTGACTCGCTACGCTC
GGTCGTTCGACTGCGGCGAGCGGAAATGGCTTACGAACGGGGCGGAGATTTCCTGGAAGATGCCAGGAAG
ATACTTAACAGGGAAGTGAGAGGGCCGCGGCAAAGCCGTTTTTCCATAGGCTCCGCCCCCCTGACAAGCA
TCACGAAATCTGACGCTCAAATCAGTGGTGGCGAAACCCGACAGGACTATAAAGATACCAGGCGTTTCCC
CCTGGCGGCTCCCTCGTGCGCTCTCCTGTTCCTGCCTTTCGGTTTACCGGTGTCATTCCGCTGTTATGGC
CGCGTTTGTCTCATTCCACGCCTGACACTCAGTTCCGGGTAGGCAGTTCGCTCCAAGCTGGACTGTATGC
ACGAACCCCCCGTTCAGTCCGACCGCTGCGCCTTATCCGGTAACTATCGTCTTGAGTCCAACCCGGAAAG
ACATGCAAAAGCACCACTGGCAGCAGCCACTGGTAATTGATTTAGAGGAGTTAGTCTTGAAGTCATGCGC
CGGTTAAGGCTAAACTGAAAGGACAAGTTTTGGTGACTGCGCTCCTCCAAGCCAGTTACCTCGGTTCAAA
GAGTTGGTAGCTCAGAGAACCTTCGAAAAACCGCCCTGCAAGGCGGTTTTTTCGTTTTCAGAGCAAGAGA
TTACGCGCAGACCAAAACGATCTCAAGAAGATCATCTTATTAATCAGATAAAATATTTCTAGATTTCAGT
GCAATTTATCTCTTCAAATGTAGCACCTGAAGTCAGCCCCATACGATATAAGTTGTTACTAGTGCTTGGA
TTCTCACCAATAAAAAACGCCCGGCGGCAACCGAGCGTTCTGAACAAATCCAGATGGAGTTCTGAGGTCA
TTACTGGATCTATCAACAGGAGTCCAAGCGAGCTCGATATCAAATTACGCCCCGCCCTGCCACTCATCGC
AGTACTGTTGTAATTCATTAAGCATTCTGCCGACATGGAAGCCATCACAAACGGCATGATGAACCTGAAT
CGCCAGCGGCATCAGCACCTTGTCGCCTTGCGTATAATATTTGCCCATGGTGAAAACGGGGGCGAAGAAG
TTGTCCATATTGGCCACGTTTAAATCAAAACTGGTGAAACTCACCCAGGGATTGGCTGAGACGAAAAACA
TATTCTCAATAAACCCTTTAGGGAAATAGGCCAGGTTTTCACCGTAACACGCCACATCTTGCGAATATAT
GTGTAGAAACTGCCGGAAATCGTCGTGGTATTCACTCCAGAGCGATGAAAACGTTTCAGTTTGCTCATGG
AAAACGGTGTAACAAGGGTGAACACTATCCCATATCACCAGCTCACCGTCTTTCATTGCCATACGAAATT
CCGGATGAGCATTCATCAGGCGGGCAAGAATGTGAATAAAGGCCGGATAAAACTTGTGCTTATTTTTCTT
TACGGTCTTTAAAAAGGCCGTAATATCCAGCTGAACGGTCTGGTTATAGGTACATTGAGCAACTGACTGA
AATGCCTCAAAATGTTCTTTACGATGCCATTGGGATATATCAACGGTGGTATATCCAGTGATTTTTTTCT
CCATTTTAGCTTCCTTAGCTCCTGAAAATCTCGATAACTCAAAAAATACGCCCGGTAGTGATCTTATTTC
ATTATGGTGAAAGTTGGAACCTCTTACGTGCCGATCAACGTCTCATTTTCGCCAGATATCGACGTCGGTG
CCTAATGAGTGAGCTAACTTACATTAATTGCGTTGCGCTCACTGCCCGCTTTCCAGTCGGGAAACCTGTC
GTGCCAGCTGCATTAATGAATCGGCCAACGCGCGGGGAGAGGCGGTTTGCGTATTGGGCGCCAGGGTGGT
TTTTCTTTTCACCAGTGAGACGGGCAACAGCTGATTGCCCTTCACCGCCTGGCCCTGAGAGAGTTGCAGC
AAGCGGTCCACGCTGGTTTGCCCCAGCAGGCGAAAATCCTGTTTGATGGTGGTTAACGGCGGGATATAAC
ATGAGCTGTCTTCGGTATCGTCGTATCCCACTACCGAGATGTCCGCACCAACGCGCAGCCCGGACTCGGT
AATGGCGCGCATTGCGCCCAGCGCCATCTGATCGTTGGCAACCAGCATCGCAGTGGGAACGATGCCCTCA
TTCAGCATTTGCATGGTTTGTTGAAAACCGGACATGGCACTCCAGTCGCCTTCCCGTTCCGCTATCGGCT
GAATTTGATTGCGAGTGAGATATTTATGCCAGCCAGCCAGACGCAGACGCGCCGAGACAGAACTTAATGG
GCCCGCTAACAGCGCGATTTGCTGGTGACCCAATGCGACCAGATGCTCCACGCCCAGTCGCGTACCGTCT
TCATGGGAGAAAATAATACTGTTGATGGGTGTCTGGTCAGAGACATCAAGAAATAACGCCGGAACATTAG
TGCAGGCAGCTTCCACAGCAATGGCATCCTGGTCATCCAGCGGATAGTTAATGATCAGCCCACTGACGCG
TTGCGCGAGAAGATTGTGCACCGCCGCTTTACAGGCTTCGACGCCGCTTCGTTCTACCATCGACACCACC
ACGCTGGCACCCAGTTGATCGGCGCGAGATTTAATCGCCGCGACAATTTGCGACGGCGCGTGCAGGGCCA
GACTGGAGGTGGCAACGCCAATCAGCAACGACTGTTTGCCCGCCAGTTGTTGTGCCACGCGGTTGGGAAT
GTAATTCAGCTCCGCCATCGCCGCTTCCACTTTTTCCCGCGTTTTCGCAGAAACGTGGCTGGCCTGGTTC
ACCACGCGGGAAACGGTCTGATAAGAGACACCGGCATACTCTGCGACATCGTATAACGTTACTGGTTTCA
CATTCACCACCCTGAATTGACTCTCTTCCGGGCGCTATCATGCCATACCGCGAAAGGTTTTGCGCCATTC
GATGGTGTCCGGGATCTCGACGCTCTCCCTTATGCGACTCCTGCATTAGGAAGCAGCCCAGTAGTAGGTT
GAGGCCGTTGAGCACCGCCGCCGCAAGGAATGGTGCATGCAAGGAGATGGCGCCCAACAGTCCCCCGGCC
ACGGGGCCTGCCACCATACCCACGCCGAAACAAGCGCTCATGAGCCCGAAGTGGCGAGCCCGATCTTCCC
CATCGGTGATGTCGGCGATATAGGCGCCAGCAACCGCACCTGTGGCGCCGGTGATGCCGGCCACGATGCG
TCCGGCGTAGAGGATCGAGATCGTTTAGGCACCCCAGGCTTTACACTTTATGCTTCCGGCTCGTATAATG
TGTGGAATTGTGAGCGGATAACAATTTCAGAATTCAAAAGATCTTAGGAGGAATATAAAATGAAAAATTG
TGTCATCGTCAGTGCGGTACGTACTGCTATCGGTAGTTTTAACGGTTCACTCGCTTCCACCAGCGCCATC
GACCTGGGGGCGACAGTAATTAAAGCCGCCATTGAACGTGCAAAAATCGATTCACAACACGTTGATGAAG
TGATTATGGGTAACGTGTTACAAGCCGGGCTGGGGCAAAATCCGGCGCGTCAGGCACTGTTAAAAAGCGG
GCTGGCAGAAACGGTGTGCGGATTCACGGTCAATAAAGTATGTGGTTCGGGTCTTAAAAGTGTGGCGCTT
GCCGCCCAGGCCATTCAGGCAGGTCAGGCGCAGAGCATTGTGGCGGGGGGTATGGAAAATATGAGTTTAG
CCCCCTACTTACTCGATGCAAAAGCACGCTCTGGTTATCGTCTTGGAGACGGACAGGTTTATGACGTAAT
CCTGCGCGATGGCCTGATGTGCGCCACCCATGGTTATCATATGGGGATTACCGCCGAAAACGTGGCTAAA
GAGTACGGAATTACCCGTGAAATGCAGGATGAACTGGCGCTACATTCACAGCGTAAAGCGGCAGCCGCAA
TTGAGTCCGGTGCTTTTACAGCCGAAATCGTCCCGGTAAATGTTGTCACTCGAAAGAAAACCTTCGTCTT
CAGTCAAGACGAGTTCCCGAAAGCGAACTCAACGGCTGAAGCGTTAGGTGCATTGCGCCCGGCCTTCGAT
AAAGCAGGAACAGTCACCGCTGGGAACGCGTCTGGTATTAACGACGGTGCTGCCGCTCTGGTGATTATGG
AAGAATCTGCGGCGCTGGCAGCAGGCCTTACCCCCCTGGCTCGCATTAAAAGTTATGCCAGCGGTGGCGT
GCCCCCCGCATTGATGGGTATGGGGCCAGTACCTGCCACGCAAAAAGCGTTACAACTGGCGGGGCTGCAA
CTGGCGGATATTGATCTCATTGAGGCTAATGAAGCATTTGCTGCACAGTTCCTTGCCGTTGGGAAAAACC
TGGGCTTTGATTCTGAGAAAGTGAATGTCAACGGCGGGGCCATCGCGCTCGGGCATCCTATCGGTGCCAG
TGGTGCTCGTATTCTGGTCACACTATTACATGCCATGCAGGCACGCGATAAAACGCTGGGGCTGGCAACA
CTGTGCATTGGCGGCGGTCAGGGAATTGCGATGGTGATTGAACGGTTGAATTGAGGATCTTGAATTAAGG
AGGACAGCTAAATGAAACTCTCAACTAAAC
Features (pLannotate 1.2.2; 20 found; start..end, strand, type, name):
   1481..2989    +  CDS            HMG1 (fragment): HMDH1_YEAST - Experimental evidence at protein level: Swiss-Prot protein existence level 1. One of 2 isozymes that catalyze the conversion of HMG-CoA to mevalonate. It is the rate-limiting enzyme of the sterol biosynthesis pathway. Involved in ergosterol biosynthesis. From Saccharomyces cerevisiae (strain ATCC 204508 / S288c) (Baker's yeast).
   3013..4341    +  CDS            ERG12: KIME_YEAST - Also known as RAR1. Experimental evidence at protein level: Swiss-Prot protein existence level 1. RAR (regulation of autonomous replication) is a protein whose activity increases the mitotic stability of plasmids. From Saccharomyces cerevisiae (strain ATCC 204508 / S288c) (Baker's yeast).
   4366..5718    +  CDS            ERG8: ERG8_YEAST - Experimental evidence at protein level: Swiss-Prot protein existence level 1. From Saccharomyces cerevisiae (strain ATCC 204508 / S288c) (Baker's yeast).
   5742..6929    +  CDS            MVD1: MVD1_YEAST - Also known as ERG19, MPD. Experimental evidence at protein level: Swiss-Prot protein existence level 1. From Saccharomyces cerevisiae (strain ATCC 204508 / S288c) (Baker's yeast).
   6953..7498    +  CDS            idi: IDI_ECOLI - Also known as ygfV. Experimental evidence at protein level: Swiss-Prot protein existence level 1. Catalyzes the 1,3-allylic rearrangement of the homoallylic substrate isopentenyl (IPP) to its highly electrophilic allylic isomer, dimethylallyl diphosphate (DMAPP). From Escherichia coli (strain K12).
   7535..7606    +  terminator     rrnB T1 terminator: transcription terminator T1 from the E. coli rrnB gene
   7622..7649    +  terminator     T7Te terminator: phage T7 early transcription terminator
   7668..7723    -  rep_origin     RSF ori (fragment): Plasmids containing the RSF 1030 origin of replication can be propagated in E. coli cells that contain additional plasmids with compatible origins.
   7811..8356    -  rep_origin     p15A ori: Plasmids containing the medium-copy-number p15A origin of replication can be propagated in E. coli cells that contain a second plasmid with the ColE1 origin.
   8470..8564    -  terminator     lambda t0 terminator: transcription terminator from phage lambda
   8588..9244    -  CDS            cat: CAT_ECOLX - Experimental evidence at protein level: Swiss-Prot protein existence level 1. This enzyme is an effector of chloramphenicol resistance in bacteria. From Escherichia coli. This protein is used as a marker in many commonly used cloning vectors, such as pACYC184.
   9245..9347    -  promoter       cat promoter: promoter of the E. coli cat gene encoding chloramphenicol acetyltransferase
   9385..9406    -  protein_bind   CAP binding site: CAP binding activates transcription in the presence of cAMP. E. coli catabolite activator protein
   9419..10501   -  CDS            lacI: lac repressor; lacI; The lac repressor binds to the lac operator to inhibit transcription in E. coli. This inhibition can be relieved by adding lactose or isopropyl-β-D-thiogalactopyranoside (IPTG).
  10502..10579   -  promoter       lacI promoter: lacI
  10587..10866   -  CDS            TcR (fragment): tetracycline efflux protein; tet; confers resistance to tetracycline
  10890..10920   +  promoter       lac UV5 promoter: E. coli lac promoter with an "up" mutation
  10924..10946   +  protein_bind   lac operator (fragment): The lac repressor binds to the lac operator to inhibit transcription in E. coli. This inhibition can be relieved by adding lactose or isopropyl-β-D-thiogalactopyranoside (IPTG). lac repressor encoded by lacI
  10980..12161   +  CDS            atoB: ATOB_ECOLI - Experimental evidence at protein level: Swiss-Prot protein existence level 1. From Escherichia coli (strain K12).
  12192..1454    +  CDS            ERG13 (across the origin): HMCS_YEAST - Also known as HMGS. Experimental evidence at protein level: Swiss-Prot protein existence level 1. This enzyme condenses acetyl-CoA with acetoacetyl-CoA to form HMG-CoA, which is the substrate for HMG-CoA reductase. From Saccharomyces cerevisiae (strain ATCC 204508 / S288c) (Baker's yeast).
