[The description below was written by a language model from this plasmid's Addgene catalogue record and pLannotate feature annotations shown in this document.]
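Description:
pBbA5c-MevT-MBI is a 12.2 kb bacterial expression plasmid built on the pBbA5c backbone for engineering the mevalonate pathway into Escherichia coli. It replicates from a p15A origin, which is compatible with ColE1-type plasmids and so allows co-maintenance with a second construct. Selection is by chloramphenicol through a cat gene driven by its own promoter and followed by the lambda t0 terminator. The catalogue lists the plasmid as high copy, although p15A is generally regarded as a medium-copy origin. Short annotated fragments of an RSF origin and a tetracycline resistance gene appear to be backbone remnants rather than functional elements.

The payload is a single synthetic operon transcribed from a lacUV5 promoter with a lac operator. The plasmid also encodes lacI, so expression is repressed until it is induced with IPTG. The operon contains seven coding sequences in pathway order. The first three are E. coli atoB (acetoacetyl-CoA thiolase), yeast ERG13 (HMG-CoA synthase) and a fragment of yeast HMG1 (HMG-CoA reductase), which together convert acetyl-CoA to mevalonate and correspond to the "MevT" part of the name. They are followed by yeast ERG12 (mevalonate kinase), ERG8 (phosphomevalonate kinase) and MVD1 (diphosphomevalonate decarboxylase), then E. coli idi (IPP isomerase), the "MBI" part, which converts mevalonate to IPP and interconverts IPP and DMAPP. The rrnB T1 and T7Te terminators close the operon.

The stated purpose is to overproduce IPP and DMAPP, the universal isoprenoid building blocks. The associated work concerns limonene and perillyl alcohol production in E. coli, which suggests the plasmid supplies precursors to downstream terpene-forming enzymes expressed from other constructs.
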