Addgene plasmid #87950: pBbA5c-MevT-MBI (JBEI-3085)
Purpose: the overproduction of the universal building blocks to make isoprenoids (i.e. IPP and DMAPP).
Depositing lab: Taek Soon Lee. Depositing organization: Lawrence Berkeley National Laboratory. Publication: Metabolic engineering of Escherichia coli for limonene and perillyl alcohol production. Alonso-Gutierrez J, Chan R, Batth TS, Adams PD, Keasling JD, Petzold CJ, Lee TS. Metab Eng. 2013 May 29;19C:33-41. doi: 10.1016/j.ymben.2013.05.004. PubMed 23727191.
Backbone
  Vector backbone: pBbA5c
  Vector type: Bacterial Expression
Growth in bacteria
  Bacterial resistance: Chloramphenicol, 25 μg/mL
  Growth temperature: 37°C
  Growth strain: DH10B
  Copy number: High Copy
Gene/Insert
  Gene/Insert name: MevT-MBI
  Species: Synthetic
  Cloning method: Restriction Enzyme; 5′ cloning site unknown (unknown if destroyed); 3′ cloning site unknown (unknown if destroyed)
Terms and licenses: Academic/Nonprofit Terms; Industry Terms: Not Available to Industry
How to cite: pBbA5c-MevT-MBI (JBEI-3085) was a gift from Taek Soon Lee (Addgene plasmid # 87950 ; http://n2t.net/addgene:87950 ; RRID:Addgene_87950)
